Addgene plasmid #203540: AAV-GfABC1D-SaCas9-WPRE3-pA
Purpose: SaCas9 expression in astrocytes
Depositing lab: Ben Deverman. Depositing organization: Broad Institute. Publication: Targeting AAV vectors to the central nervous system by engineering capsid-receptor interactions that enable crossing of the blood-brain barrier. Huang Q, Chen AT, Chan KY, Sorensen H, Barry AJ, Azari B, Zheng Q, Beddow T, Zhao B, Tobey IG, Moncada-Reid C, Eid FE, Walkey CJ, Ljungberg MC, Lagor WR, Heaney JD, Chan YA, Deverman BE. PLoS Biol. 2023 Jul 19;21(7):e3002112. doi: 10.1371/journal.pbio.3002112. eCollection 2023 Jul. PubMed 37467291.
Backbone
  Vector backbone: AAV genome
  Vector type: Mammalian Expression, AAV
Growth in bacteria
  Bacterial resistance: Ampicillin, 100 μg/mL
  Growth temperature: 37°C
  Growth strain: NEB Stable
  Copy number: High Copy
Gene/Insert
  Gene/Insert name: SaCas9
  Species: Synthetic
  Cloning method: Unknown
Terms and licenses: Academic/Nonprofit Terms; Industry Terms: Not Available to Industry
How to cite: AAV-GfABC1D-SaCas9-WPRE3-pA was a gift from Ben Deverman (Addgene plasmid # 203540 ; http://n2t.net/addgene:203540 ; RRID:Addgene_203540)
