[The description below was written by a language model from this plasmid's Addgene catalogue record and pLannotate feature annotations shown in this document.]
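Description:
AAV-GfABC1D-SaCas9-WPRE3-pA is an adeno-associated virus transfer plasmid (7,155 nt in the sequenced record) designed to express Staphylococcus aureus Cas9 in astrocytes. The expression cassette lies between AAV2 inverted terminal repeats, the cis elements needed for replication and packaging of the genome into AAV capsids. The right-hand ITR is annotated in full, whereas the left one is detected only as two short fragments, which may reflect the difficulty of sequencing and annotating these structured repeats. The plasmid backbone carries a high-copy ColE1/pUC-type origin, an f1 phage origin, and a β-lactamase gene with its own promoter for ampicillin selection. Small remnants of pBR322 bom and rop are also present.

The payload is a synthetic SaCas9 coding sequence fused at its C-terminus to the bipartite nucleoplasmin nuclear localization signal, which directs the nuclease to the nucleus. As the name indicates, transcription is meant to be driven by GfABC1D, a compact GFAP-derived promoter commonly used for astrocyte-restricted expression. The feature table does not annotate this promoter, but an unannotated stretch between the left ITR and the Cas9 open reading frame would be consistent with its position. Downstream, two adjoining WPRE fragments correspond to the shortened WPRE3 variant, which enhances transcript stability and expression. A short synthetic polyadenylation signal follows. These compact elements and the small SaCas9 ortholog help keep the genome within AAV packaging capacity. No guide RNA cassette is annotated, so a guide would presumably be supplied separately. The associated work concerns engineered capsids that cross the blood-brain barrier, in keeping with use for astrocyte-targeted genome editing in the central nervous system.
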