Features (pLannotate 1.2.2; 15 found; start..end, strand, type, name):
     12..39      +  repeat_region  AAV2 ITR (fragment): inverted terminal repeat of adeno-associated virus serotype 2 inverted
     68..95      +  repeat_region  AAV2 ITR (fragment): inverted terminal repeat of adeno-associated virus serotype 2 inverted
    880..4035    +  CDS            cas9: CAS9_STAAU - Experimental evidence at protein level: Swiss-Prot protein existence level 1. CRISPR (clustered regularly interspaced short palindromic repeat) is an adaptive immune system that provides protection against mobile genetic elements (viruses, transposable elements and conjugative plasmids). CRISPR clusters contain spacers, sequences complementary to antecedent mobile elements, and target invading nucleic acids. CRISPR clusters are transcribed and processed into CRISPR RNA (crRNA). In type II CRISPR systems correct processing of pre-crRNA requires a trans- encoded small RNA (tracrRNA)
   4036..4083    +  CDS            nucleoplasmin NLS: bipartite nuclear localization signal from nucleoplasmin
   4101..4258    +  misc_feature   WPRE (fragment): woodchuck hepatitis virus posttranscriptional regulatory element
   4264..4348    +  misc_feature   WPRE (fragment): woodchuck hepatitis virus posttranscriptional regulatory element
   4361..4409    +  polyA_signal   poly(A) signal: synthetic polyadenylation signal
   4418..4558    +  repeat_region  AAV2 ITR: inverted terminal repeat of adeno-associated virus serotype 2 inverted
   4563..4614    -  misc_feature   bom (fragment): basis of mobility region from pBR322
   4633..5088    +  rep_origin     f1 ori (sequence partly withheld): f1 bacteriophage origin of replication; arrow indicates direction of (+) strand synthesis
   5089..5138    -  misc_feature   bom (fragment): basis of mobility region from pBR322
   5240..5275    -  CDS            rop (fragment): Rop protein, which maintains plasmids at low copy number; rop
   5370..5474    +  promoter       AmpR promoter: bla
   5475..6335    +  CDS            AmpR: β-lactamase; bla; confers resistance to ampicillin, carbenicillin, and related antibiotics
   6506..7094    +  rep_origin     ori: high-copy-number ColE1/pMB1/pBR322/pUC origin of replication
>Addgene plasmid #203540 | AAV-GfABC1D-SaCas9-WPRE3-pA | addgene full sequence | sequence record 402557 | Addgene NGS Result
CCTGCAGGCAGCTGCGCGCTCGCTCGCTCACTGAGGCCGCCCGGGCGTCGGGCGACCTTTGGTCGCCCGG
CCTCAGTGAGCGAGCGAGCGCGCAGAGAGGGAGTGGCCAACTCCATCACTAGGGGTTCCTGCGGCCTCTA
GAAACATATCCTGGTGTGGAGTAGGGGACGCTGCTCTGACAGAGGCTCGGGGGCCTGAGCTGGCTCTGTG
AGCTGGGGAGGAGGCAGACAGCCAGGCCTTGTCTGCAAGCAGACCTGGCAGCATTGGGCTGGCCGCCCCC
CAGGGCCTCCTCTTCATGCCCAGTGAATGACTCACCTTGGCACAGACACAATGTTCGGGGTGGGCACAGT
GCCTGCTTCCCGCCGCACCCCAGCCCCCCTCAAATGCCTTCCGAGAAGCCCATTGAGCAGGGGGCTTGCA
TTGCACCCCAGCCTGACAGCCTGGCATCTTGGGATAAAAGCAGCACAGCCCCCTAGGGGCTGCCCTTGCT
GTGTGGCGCCACCGGCGGTGGAGAACAAGGCTCTATTCAGCCTGTGCCCAGGAAAGGGGATCAGGGGATG
CCCAGGCATGGACAGTGGGTGGCAGGGGGGGAGAGGAGGGCTGTCTGCTTCCCAGAAGTCCAAGGACACA
AATGGGTGAGGGGAGAGCTCTCCCCATAGCTGGGCTGCGGCCCAACCCCACCCCCTCAGGCTATGCCAGG
GGGTGTTGCCAGGGGCACCCGGGCATCGCCAGTCTAGCCCACTCCTTCATAAAGCCCTCGTATCCCAGGA
GCGAGCAGAGCCAGAGCAGGTTGGAGAGGAGACGCATCACCTCTGCTGCTTGGCCACCATGGCCCCAAAG
AAGAAGCGGAAGGTCGGTATCCACGGAGTCCCAGCAGCCAAGCGGAACTACATCCTGGGCCTGGACATCG
GCATCACCAGCGTGGGCTACGGCATCATCGACTACGAGACACGGGACGTGATCGATGCCGGCGTGCGGCT
GTTCAAAGAGGCCAACGTGGAAAACAACGAGGGCAGGCGGAGCAAGAGAGGCGCCAGAAGGCTGAAGCGG
CGGAGGCGGCATAGAATCCAGAGAGTGAAGAAGCTGCTGTTCGACTACAACCTGCTGACCGACCACAGCG
AGCTGAGCGGCATCAACCCCTACGAGGCCAGAGTGAAGGGCCTGAGCCAGAAGCTGAGCGAGGAAGAGTT
CTCTGCCGCCCTGCTGCACCTGGCCAAGAGAAGAGGCGTGCACAACGTGAACGAGGTGGAAGAGGACACC
GGCAACGAGCTGTCCACCAAAGAGCAGATCAGCCGGAACAGCAAGGCCCTGGAAGAGAAATACGTGGCCG
AACTGCAGCTGGAACGGCTGAAGAAAGACGGCGAAGTGCGGGGCAGCATCAACAGATTCAAGACCAGCGA
CTACGTGAAAGAAGCCAAACAGCTGCTGAAGGTGCAGAAGGCCTACCACCAGCTGGACCAGAGCTTCATC
GACACCTACATCGACCTGCTGGAAACCCGGCGGACCTACTATGAGGGACCTGGCGAGGGCAGCCCCTTCG
GCTGGAAGGACATCAAAGAATGGTACGAGATGCTGATGGGCCACTGCACCTACTTCCCCGAGGAACTGCG
GAGCGTGAAGTACGCCTACAACGCCGACCTGTACAACGCCCTGAACGACCTGAACAATCTCGTGATCACC
AGGGACGAGAACGAGAAGCTGGAATATTACGAGAAGTTCCAGATCATCGAGAACGTGTTCAAGCAGAAGA
AGAAGCCCACCCTGAAGCAGATCGCCAAAGAAATCCTCGTGAACGAAGAGGATATTAAGGGCTACAGAGT
GACCAGCACCGGCAAGCCCGAGTTCACCAACCTGAAGGTGTACCACGACATCAAGGACATTACCGCCCGG
AAAGAGATTATTGAGAACGCCGAGCTGCTGGATCAGATTGCCAAGATCCTGACCATCTACCAGAGCAGCG
AGGACATCCAGGAAGAACTGACCAATCTGAACTCCGAGCTGACCCAGGAAGAGATCGAGCAGATCTCTAA
TCTGAAGGGCTATACCGGCACCCACAACCTGAGCCTGAAGGCCATCAACCTGATCCTGGACGAGCTGTGG
CACACCAACGACAACCAGATCGCTATCTTCAACCGGCTGAAGCTGGTGCCCAAGAAGGTGGACCTGTCCC
AGCAGAAAGAGATCCCCACCACCCTGGTGGACGACTTCATCCTGAGCCCCGTCGTGAAGAGAAGCTTCAT
CCAGAGCATCAAAGTGATCAACGCCATCATCAAGAAGTACGGCCTGCCCAACGACATCATTATCGAGCTG
GCCCGCGAGAAGAACTCCAAGGACGCCCAGAAAATGATCAACGAGATGCAGAAGCGGAACCGGCAGACCA
ACGAGCGGATCGAGGAAATCATCCGGACCACCGGCAAAGAGAACGCCAAGTACCTGATCGAGAAGATCAA
GCTGCACGACATGCAGGAAGGCAAGTGCCTGTACAGCCTGGAAGCCATCCCTCTGGAAGATCTGCTGAAC
AACCCCTTCAACTATGAGGTGGACCACATCATCCCCAGAAGCGTGTCCTTCGACAACAGCTTCAACAACA
AGGTGCTCGTGAAGCAGGAAGAAAACAGCAAGAAGGGCAACCGGACCCCATTCCAGTACCTGAGCAGCAG
CGACAGCAAGATCAGCTACGAAACCTTCAAGAAGCACATCCTGAATCTGGCCAAGGGCAAGGGCAGAATC
AGCAAGACCAAGAAAGAGTATCTGCTGGAAGAACGGGACATCAACAGGTTCTCCGTGCAGAAAGACTTCA
TCAACCGGAACCTGGTGGATACCAGATACGCCACCAGAGGCCTGATGAACCTGCTGCGGAGCTACTTCAG
AGTGAACAACCTGGACGTGAAAGTGAAGTCCATCAATGGCGGCTTCACCAGCTTTCTGCGGCGGAAGTGG
AAGTTTAAGAAAGAGCGGAACAAGGGGTACAAGCACCACGCCGAGGACGCCCTGATCATTGCCAACGCCG
ATTTCATCTTCAAAGAGTGGAAGAAACTGGACAAGGCCAAAAAAGTGATGGAAAACCAGATGTTCGAGGA
AAAGCAGGCCGAGAGCATGCCCGAGATCGAAACCGAGCAGGAGTACAAAGAGATCTTCATCACCCCCCAC
CAGATCAAGCACATTAAGGACTTCAAGGACTACAAGTACAGCCACCGGGTGGACAAGAAGCCTAATAGAG
AGCTGATTAACGACACCCTGTACTCCACCCGGAAGGACGACAAGGGCAACACCCTGATCGTGAACAATCT
GAACGGCCTGTACGACAAGGACAATGACAAGCTGAAAAAGCTGATCAACAAGAGCCCCGAAAAGCTGCTG
ATGTACCACCACGACCCCCAGACCTACCAGAAACTGAAGCTGATTATGGAACAGTACGGCGACGAGAAGA
ATCCCCTGTACAAGTACTACGAGGAAACCGGGAACTACCTGACCAAGTACTCCAAAAAGGACAACGGCCC
CGTGATCAAGAAGATTAAGTATTACGGCAACAAACTGAACGCCCATCTGGACATCACCGACGACTACCCC
AACAGCAGAAACAAGGTCGTGAAGCTGTCCCTGAAGCCCTACAGATTCGACGTGTACCTGGACAATGGCG
TGTACAAGTTCGTGACCGTGAAGAATCTGGATGTGATCAAAAAAGAAAACTACTACGAAGTGAATAGCAA
GTGCTATGAGGAAGCTAAGAAGCTGAAGAAGATCAGCAACCAGGCCGAGTTTATCGCCTCCTTCTACAAC
AACGATCTGATCAAGATCAACGGCGAGCTGTATAGAGTGATCGGCGTGAACAACGACCTGCTGAACCGGA
TCGAAGTGAACATGATCGACATCACCTACCGCGAGTACCTGGAAAACATGAACGACAAGAGGCCCCCCAG
GATCATTAAGACAATCGCCTCCAAGACCCAGAGCATTAAGAAGTACAGCACAGACATTCTGGGCAACCTG
TATGAAGTGAAATCTAAGAAGCACCCTCAGATCATCAAAAAGGGCAAAAGGCCGGCGGCCACGAAAAAGG
CCGGCCAGGCAAAAAAGAAAAAGTCGAGCTAGAATTCGATAATCAACCTCTGGATTACAAAATTTGTGAA
AGATTGACTGGTATTCTTAACTATGTTGCTCCTTTTACGCTATGTGGATACGCTGCTTTAATGCCTTTGT
ATCATGCTATTGCTTCCCGTATGGCTTTCATTTTCTCCTCCTTGTATAAATCCTGGTTAGTTCTTGCCAC
GGCGGAACTCATCGCCGCCTGCCTTGCCCGCTGCTGGACAGGGGCTCGGCTGTTGGGCACTGACAATTCC
GTGGTGTTCTCGAGAGATCTAATAAAATATCTTTATTTTCATTACATCTGTGTGTTGGTTTTTTGTGTGG
CGGCCGCAGGAACCCCTAGTGATGGAGTTGGCCACTCCCTCTCTGCGCGCTCGCTCGCTCACTGAGGCCG
GGCGACCAAAGGTCGCCCGACGCCCGGGCTTTGCCCGGGCGGCCTCAGTGAGCGAGCGAGCGCGCAGCTG
CCTGCAGGGGCGCCTGATGCGGTATTTTCTCCTTACGCATCTGTGCGGTATTTCACACCGCATA
[95 nt withheld, positions 4615-4709]
T
[46 nt withheld, positions 4711-4756]
C
[141 nt withheld, positions 4758-4898]
CCTTTGACGTTGGAGTCCACGTTCTTT
[37 nt withheld, positions 4926-4962]
ACTCTATCTCGGGCTATTCTTTTGATTTATAAGGGATTTTGCCGATTTCGGTCTATTGGTTAAAAAATGA
GCTGATTTAACAAAAATTTAACGCGAATTTTAACAAAATATTAACGTTTACAATTTTATGGTGCACTCTC
AGTACAATCTGCTCTGATGCCGCATAGTTAAGCCAGCCCCGACACCCGCCAACACCCGCTGACGCGCCCT
GACGGGCTTGTCTGCTCCCGGCATCCGCTTACAGACAAGCTGTGACCGTCTCCGGGAGCTGCATGTGTCA
GAGGTTTTCACCGTCATCACCGAAACGCGCGAGACGAAAGGGCCTCGTGATACGCCTATTTTTATAGGTT
AATGTCATGATAATAATGGTTTCTTAGACGTCAGGTGGCACTTTTCGGGGAAATGTGCGCGGAACCCCTA
TTTGTTTATTTTTCTAAATACATTCAAATATGTATCCGCTCATGAGACAATAACCCTGATAAATGCTTCA
ATAATATTGAAAAAGGAAGAGTATGAGTATTCAACATTTCCGTGTCGCCCTTATTCCCTTTTTTGCGGCA
TTTTGCCTTCCTGTTTTTGCTCACCCAGAAACGCTGGTGAAAGTAAAAGATGCTGAAGATCAGTTGGGTG
CACGAGTGGGTTACATCGAACTGGATCTCAACAGCGGTAAGATCCTTGAGAGTTTTCGCCCCGAAGAACG
TTTTCCAATGATGAGCACTTTTAAAGTTCTGCTATGTGGCGCGGTATTATCCCGTATTGACGCCGGGCAA
GAGCAACTCGGTCGCCGCATACACTATTCTCAGAATGACTTGGTTGAGTACTCACCAGTCACAGAAAAGC
ATCTTACGGATGGCATGACAGTAAGAGAATTATGCAGTGCTGCCATAACCATGAGTGATAACACTGCGGC
CAACTTACTTCTGACAACGATCGGAGGACCGAAGGAGCTAACCGCTTTTTTGCACAACATGGGGGATCAT
GTAACTCGCCTTGATCGTTGGGAACCGGAGCTGAATGAAGCCATACCAAACGACGAGCGTGACACCACGA
TGCCTGTAGCAATGGCAACAACGTTGCGCAAACTATTAACTGGCGAACTACTTACTCTAGCTTCCCGGCA
ACAATTAATAGACTGGATGGAGGCGGATAAAGTTGCAGGACCACTTCTGCGCTCGGCCCTTCCGGCTGGC
TGGTTTATTGCTGATAAATCTGGAGCCGGTGAGCGTGGAAGCCGCGGTATCATTGCAGCACTGGGGCCAG
ATGGTAAGCCCTCCCGTATCGTAGTTATCTACACGACGGGGAGTCAGGCAACTATGGATGAACGAAATAG
ACAGATCGCTGAGATAGGTGCCTCACTGATTAAGCATTGGTAACTGTCAGACCAAGTTTACTCATATATA
CTTTAGATTGATTTAAAACTTCATTTTTAATTTAAAAGGATCTAGGTGAAGATCCTTTTTGATAATCTCA
TGACCAAAATCCCTTAACGTGAGTTTTCGTTCCACTGAGCGTCAGACCCCGTAGAAAAGATCAAAGGATC
TTCTTGAGATCCTTTTTTTCTGCGCGTAATCTGCTGCTTGCAAACAAAAAAACCACCGCTACCAGCGGTG
GTTTGTTTGCCGGATCAAGAGCTACCAACTCTTTTTCCGAAGGTAACTGGCTTCAGCAGAGCGCAGATAC
CAAATACTGTTCTTCTAGTGTAGCCGTAGTTAGGCCACCACTTCAAGAACTCTGTAGCACCGCCTACATA
CCTCGCTCTGCTAATCCTGTTACCAGTGGCTGCTGCCAGTGGCGATAAGTCGTGTCTTACCGGGTTGGAC
TCAAGACGATAGTTACCGGATAAGGCGCAGCGGTCGGGCTGAACGGGGGGTTCGTGCACACAGCCCAGCT
TGGAGCGAACGACCTACACCGAACTGAGATACCTACAGCGTGAGCTATGAGAAAGCGCCACGCTTCCCGA
AGGGAGAAAGGCGGACAGGTATCCGGTAAGCGGCAGGGTCGGAACAGGAGAGCGCACGAGGGAGCTTCCA
GGGGGAAACGCCTGGTATCTTTATAGTCCTGTCGGGTTTCGCCACCTCTGACTTGAGCGTCGATTTTTGT
GATGCTCGTCAGGGGGGCGGAGCCTATGGAAAAACGCCAGCAACGCGGCCTTTTTACGGTTCCTGGCCTT
TTGCTGGCCTTTTGCTCACATGT
